Addgene plasmid #172910: pGP-pcDNA3.1 Puro-CAG-Voltron2-ST
Purpose: Mammalian expression of voltage sensor; soma localization targeting sequence
Depositing lab: GENIE Project. Depositing organization: HHMI, Janelia Research Campus. Publication: Sensitivity optimization of a rhodopsin-based fluorescent voltage indicator. Abdelfattah AS, Zheng J, Singh A, Huang YC, Reep D, Tsegaye G, Tsang A, Arthur BJ, Rehorova M, Olson CVL, Shuai Y, Zhang L, Fu TM, Milkie DE, Moya MV, Weber TD, Lemire AL, Baker CA, Falco N, Zheng Q, Grimm JB, Yip MC, Walpita D, Chase M, Campagnola L, Murphy GJ, Wong AM, Forest CR, Mertz J, Economo MN, Turner GC, Koyama M, Lin BJ, Betzig E, Novak O, Lavis LD, Svoboda K, Korff W, Chen TW, Schreiter ER, Hasseman JP, Kolb I. Neuron. 2023 Mar 28:S0896-6273(23)00205-2. doi: 10.1016/j.neuron.2023.03.009. PubMed 37015225.
Backbone
  Vector backbone: pcDNA3.1
  Vector type: Mammalian Expression
Growth in bacteria
  Bacterial resistance: Ampicillin, 100 μg/mL
  Growth temperature: 37°C
  Growth strain: DH5alpha
  Copy number: High Copy
Gene/Insert
  Gene/Insert name: Voltron2-ST (alt names: Voltron2-ST insert; variant 476.4495)
  Species: Synthetic
  Insert size (bp): 1854
  Mutation: A122D
  Promoter: CAG
  Tag / fusion protein: soma localization targeting sequence (C terminal on insert)
  Cloning method: Gibson Cloning
  Sequencing primers: 5′ GGTTCGGCTTCTGGCGTGTGACC; 3′ TTAAAGCAGCGTATCCACAT
Terms and licenses: Academic/Nonprofit Terms; Industry Terms: Not Available to Industry
Depositor comments: Please visit https://doi.org/10.1101/2021.11.09.467909 for bioRxiv preprint.
How to cite: pGP-pcDNA3.1 Puro-CAG-Voltron2-ST was a gift from GENIE Project (Addgene plasmid # 172910 ; http://n2t.net/addgene:172910 ; RRID:Addgene_172910)
