[The description below was written by a language model from this plasmid's Addgene catalogue record and pLannotate feature annotations shown in this document.]
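Description:
pGP-pcDNA3.1 Puro-CAG-Voltron2-ST is a 7.9 kb mammalian expression plasmid on a pcDNA3.1 backbone that drives a soma-targeted version of the Voltron2 voltage indicator. It is maintained in E. coli through a high-copy ColE1/pUC-type origin and an ampicillin-resistance (β-lactamase) gene, and it also carries an f1 phage origin. For selection in mammalian cells, an SV40 early promoter drives puromycin N-acetyltransferase, followed by the SV40 polyadenylation signal. A short bleomycin-resistance fragment annotated just downstream of PuroR looks like a remnant of the parental marker cassette rather than a functional gene.

The payload is a synthetic 1,854 bp open reading frame expressed from the CAG promoter, annotated here as the CMV enhancer, chicken β-actin promoter and a chimeric β-actin/β-globin intron, and terminated by the bovine growth hormone poly(A) signal. A small "HBB" hit spanning the sequence origin probably reflects the rabbit β-globin portion of CAG rather than a coding region. Within the insert, the annotation recognises a HaloTag domain, which covalently binds chloroalkane-linked ligands such as fluorescent dyes, followed in frame by a fragment of the rat Kv2.1 potassium channel (Kcnb1) that corresponds to the C-terminal soma localization sequence. The region upstream of HaloTag is not annotated. The associated publication describes a rhodopsin-based indicator, so this stretch presumably encodes the voltage-sensing rhodopsin domain, and the record lists an A122D mutation for the insert. The second, depositor-supplied feature table covers only the insert and agrees with the full-plasmid annotation. The plasmid is intended for transfection-based expression of the voltage sensor in mammalian cells, with signal restricted largely to the cell body.
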