Features (pLannotate 1.2.2; 21 found; start..end, strand, type, name):
    738..1619    +  CDS            HaloTag®: modified bacterial dehalogenase that forms covalent bonds with chloroalkane derivatives
   1617..1988    +  CDS            Kcnb1 (fragment): KCNB1_RAT - Experimental evidence at protein level: Swiss-Prot protein existence level 1. Voltage-gated potassium channel that mediates transmembrane potassium transport in excitable membranes, primarily in the brain, but also in the pancreas and cardiovascular system. Contributes to the regulation of the action potential (AP) repolarization, duration and frequency of repetitive AP firing in neurons, muscle cells and endocrine cells and plays a role in homeostatic attenuation of electrical excitability throughout the brain (PubMed:10024359, PubMed:10618149, PubMed:12451110, PubMed:17379638, Pu
   2031..2255    +  polyA_signal   bGH poly(A) signal: bovine growth hormone polyadenylation signal
   2259..2280    +  promoter       SV40 promoter (fragment): SV40 enhancer and early promoter
   2301..2729    +  rep_origin     f1 ori (sequence partly withheld): f1 bacteriophage origin of replication; arrow indicates direction of (+) strand synthesis
   2743..3072    +  promoter       SV40 promoter: SV40 enhancer and early promoter
   3083..3682    +  CDS            PuroR: puromycin N-acetyltransferase; pac from Streptomyces alboniger; confers resistance to puromycin
   3689..3847    +  CDS            ble (fragment): BLE_KLEPN - Experimental evidence at protein level: Swiss-Prot protein existence level 1. Binding protein with a strong affinity to the bleomycin family of antibiotics. Binds to CL990; an antimitotic-antibiotic compound. From Klebsiella pneumoniae.
   3842..3963    +  polyA_signal   SV40 poly(A) signal: SV40 polyadenylation signal
   4036..4052    -  protein_bind   lac operator: The lac repressor binds to the lac operator to inhibit transcription in E. coli. This inhibition can be relieved by adding lactose or isopropyl-β-D-thiogalactopyranoside (IPTG). lac repressor encoded by lacI
   4060..4090    -  promoter       lac promoter: promoter for the E. coli lac operon
   4105..4126    -  protein_bind   CAP binding site: CAP binding activates transcription in the presence of cAMP. E. coli catabolite activator protein
   4139..4231    -  CDS            lacI (fragment): lac repressor; lacI; The lac repressor binds to the lac operator to inhibit transcription in E. coli. This inhibition can be relieved by adding lactose or isopropyl-β-D-thiogalactopyranoside (IPTG).
   4414..5002    -  rep_origin     ori: high-copy-number ColE1/pMB1/pBR322/pUC origin of replication
   5173..6033    -  CDS            AmpR: β-lactamase; bla; confers resistance to ampicillin, carbenicillin, and related antibiotics
   6034..6138    -  promoter       AmpR promoter: bla
   6170..6549    +  enhancer       CMV enhancer: human cytomegalovirus immediate early enhancer
   6551..6671    +  promoter       chicken β-actin promoter (fragment): contains a 21-bp deletion relative to the standard chicken β-actin promoter
   6658..6784    +  promoter       chicken β-actin promoter (fragment): No description available
   6785..7801    +  intron         chimeric intron: chimera between introns from chicken β-actin and rabbit β-globin
   7805..29      +  CDS            HBB (across the origin): HBB_COLGU - Experimental evidence at transcript level: Swiss-Prot protein existence level 2. Involved in oxygen transport from the lung to the various peripheral tissues. From Colobus guereza (Mantled guereza) (Eastern black-and-white colobus monkey).
>Addgene plasmid #172910 | pGP-pcDNA3.1 Puro-CAG-Voltron2-ST | addgene full sequence | sequence record 341196 | Addgene NGS Result
TGGCCAATGCCCTGGCTCACAAATACCACTGAGATCTGCATGAGCTAGCCGCCACCATGGCTGACGTGGA
AACCGAGACCGGCATGATTGCACAGTGGATTGTCTTTGCTATTATGGCTGCTGCTGCTATTGCTTTTGGA
GTGGCTGTGCACTTTCGGCCTTCAGAGCTGAAGAGCGCATACTATATCAACATTGCCATCTGCACTATCG
CCGCTACCGCTTACTATGCAATGGCCGTGAACTACCAGGACCTGACAATGAATGGTGAAAGGCAGGTGGT
CTACGCAAGATATATTAACTGGGTGCTGACCACACCACTGCTCCTGCTCGATCTCATCGTCATGACCAAG
ATGGGCGGAGTGATGATTTCTTGGGTCATCGGCGCAGACATTTTCATGATCGTGTTTGGTATTCTGGGCG
ACTTCGAGGATGAACACAAGTTCAAATGGGTGTACTTTATCGCTGGATGTGTGATGCAGGCAGTCCTGAC
ATACGGGATGTATAACGCCACTTGGAAAGACGATCTGAAGAAAAGCCCCGAGTACCATAGCTCCTATGTC
AGTCTGCTCGTCTTCCTGTCAATCCTCTGGGTGTTTTATCCTGTCGTGTGGGCTTTCGGGTCTGGTAGTG
GCGTGCTGTCCGTCGACAATGAGGCCATTCTCATGGGAATCCTGGATGTGCTCGCTAAGCCACTGTTTGG
AATGGGGTGCCTCATTGCCCATGAGACTATCTTCAAGATCGGTACCGGCTTTCCATTCGACCCCCATTAT
GTGGAAGTCCTGGGCGAGCGCATGCACTACGTCGATGTTGGTCCGCGCGATGGCACCCCTGTGCTGTTCC
TGCACGGTAACCCGACCTCCTCCTACGTGTGGCGCAACATCATCCCGCATGTTGCACCGACCCATCGCTG
CATTGCTCCAGACCTGATCGGTATGGGCAAATCCGACAAACCAGACCTGGGTTATTTCTTCGACGACCAC
GTCCGCTTCATGGATGCCTTCATCGAAGCCCTGGGTCTGGAAGAGGTCGTCCTGGTCATTCACGACTGGG
GCTCCGCTCTGGGTTTCCACTGGGCCAAGCGCAATCCAGAGCGCGTCAAAGGTATTGCATTTATGGAGTT
CATCCACCCTATCCCGACCTGGGACGAATGGCCAGAATTTGCCCGCGAGACCTTCCAGGCCTTCCGCACC
ACCGACGTCGGCCGCAAGCTGATCATCGATCAGAACGTTTTTATCGAGGGTACGCTGCCGATGGGTGTCG
TCCGCCCGCTGACTGAAGTCGAGATGGACCATTACCGCGAGCCGTTCCTGAATCCTGTTGACCGCGAGCC
ACTGTGGCGCTTCCCAAACGAGCTGCCAATCGCCGGTGAGCCAGCGAACATCGTCGCGCTGGTCGAAGAA
TACATGGACTGGCTGCACCAGTCCCCTGTCCCGAAGCTGCTGTTCTGGGGCACCCCAGGCGTTCTGATCC
CACCGGCCGAAGCCGCTCGCCTGGCCAAAAGCCTGCCTAACTGCAAGGCTGTGGACATCGGCCCGGGTCT
GAATCTGCTGCAAGAAGACAACCCGGACCTGATCGGCAGCGAGATCGCGCGCTGGCTGTCGACGCTCGAG
ATTTCCGGCGAGCCAACCACTAAGAGCAGGATCACCAGCGAGGGCGAGTACATCCCCCTGGACCAGATCG
ACATCAACGTGTTCTGCTACGAGAACGAGGTGCAAAGTCAGCCTATCCTGAACACAAAGGAAATGGCTCC
ACAGTCTAAGCCTCCCGAAGAGCTTGAGATGTCCAGTATGCCAAGTCCCGTGGCTCCCCTCCCTGCCAGG
ACTGAAGGAGTGATTGACATGAGGAGTATGTCATCTATTGATAGCTTCATCTCTTGCGCAACAGATTTCC
CCGAGGCTACTCGATTCTAATGAAAGCTTGCTACCGAGCTCGGATCCACTAGTCCAGTGTGGTGGAATTC
TGCAGATATCCAGCACAGTGGCGGCCGCTCGAGTCTAGAGGGCCCGTTTAAACCCGCTGATCAGCCTCGA
CTGTGCCTTCTAGTTGCCAGCCATCTGTTGTTTGCCCCTCCCCCGTGCCTTCCTTGACCCTGGAAGGTGC
CACTCCCACTGTCCTTTCCTAATAAAATGAGGAAATTGCATCGCATTGTCTGAGTAGGTGTCATTCTATT
CTGGGGGGTGGGGTGGGGCAGGACAGCAAGGGGGAGGATTGGGAAGACAATAGCAGGCATGCTGGGGATG
CGGTGGGCTCTATGGCTTCTGAGGCGGAAAGAACCAGCTGGGGCTCTAGGGGGTATCCCC
[124 nt withheld, positions 2301-2424]
C
[91 nt withheld, positions 2426-2516]
A
[49 nt withheld, positions 2518-2566]
CCTTTGACGTTGGAGTCCACGTTCTTT
[37 nt withheld, positions 2594-2630]
ACCCTATCTCGGTCTATTCTTTTGATTTATAAGGGATTTTGCCGATTTCGGCCTATTGGTTAAAAAATGA
GCTGATTTAACAAAAATTTAACGCGAATTAATTCTGTGGAATGTGTGTCAGTTAGGGTGTGGAAAGTCCC
CAGGCTCCCCAGCAGGCAGAAGTATGCAAAGCATGCATCTCAATTAGTCAGCAACCAGGTGTGGAAAGTC
CCCAGGCTCCCCAGCAGGCAGAAGTATGCAAAGCATGCATCTCAATTAGTCAGCAACCATAGTCCCGCCC
CTAACTCCGCCCATCCCGCCCCTAACTCCGCCCAGTTCCGCCCATTCTCCGCCCCATGGCTGACTAATTT
TTTTTATTTATGCAGAGGCCGAGGCCGCCTCTGCCTCTGAGCTATTCCAGAAGTAGTGAGGAGGCTTTTT
TGGAGGCCTAGGCTTTTGCAAAAAGCTCCCGCATGACCGAGTACAAGCCCACGGTGCGCCTCGCCACCCG
CGACGACGTCCCCAGGGCCGTACGCACCCTCGCCGCCGCGTTCGCCGACTACCCCGCCACGCGCCACACC
GTCGATCCGGACCGCCACATCGAGCGGGTCACCGAGCTGCAAGAACTCTTCCTCACGCGCGTCGGGCTCG
ACATCGGCAAGGTGTGGGTCGCGGACGACGGCGCCGCGGTGGCGGTCTGGACCACGCCGGAGAGCGTCGA
AGCGGGGGCGGTGTTCGCCGAGATCGGCCCGCGCATGGCCGAGTTGAGCGGTTCCCGGCTGGCCGCGCAG
CAACAGATGGAAGGCCTCCTGGCGCCGCACCGGCCCAAGGAGCCCGCGTGGTTCCTGGCCACCGTCGGCG
TCTCGCCCGACCACCAGGGCAAGGGTCTGGGCAGCGCCGTCGTGCTCCCCGGAGTGGAGGCGGCCGAGCG
CGCCGGGGTGCCCGCCTTCCTGGAGACCTCCGCGCCCCGCAACCTCCCCTTCTACGAGCGGCTCGGCTTC
ACCGTCACCGCCGACGTCGAGGTGCCCGAAGGACCGCGCACCTGGTGCATGACCCGCAAGCCCGGTGCCT
GATTCGAAATGACCGACCAAGCGACGCCCAACCTGCCATCACGAGATTTCGATTCCACCGCCGCCTTCTA
TGAAAGGTTGGGCTTCGGAATCGTTTTCCGGGACGCCGGCTGGATGATCCTCCAGCGCGGGGATCTCATG
CTGGAGTTCTTCGCCCACCCCAACTTGTTTATTGCAGCTTATAATGGTTACAAATAAAGCAATAGCATCA
CAAATTTCACAAATAAAGCATTTTTTTCACTGCATTCTAGTTGTGGTTTGTCCAAACTCATCAATGTATC
TTATCATGTCTGTATACCGTCGACCTCTAGCTAGAGCTTGGCGTAATCATGGTCATAGCTGTTTCCTGTG
TGAAATTGTTATCCGCTCACAATTCCACACAACATACGAGCCGGAAGCATAAAGTGTAAAGCCTGGGGTG
CCTAATGAGTGAGCTAACTCACATTAATTGCGTTGCGCTCACTGCCCGCTTTCCAGTCGGGAAACCTGTC
GTGCCAGCTGCATTAATGAATCGGCCAACGCGCGGGGAGAGGCGGTTTGCGTATTGGGCGCTCTTCCGCT
TCCTCGCTCACTGACTCGCTGCGCTCGGTCGTTCGGCTGCGGCGAGCGGTATCAGCTCACTCAAAGGCGG
TAATACGGTTATCCACAGAATCAGGGGATAACGCAGGAAAGAACATGTGAGCAAAAGGCCAGCAAAAGGC
CAGGAACCGTAAAAAGGCCGCGTTGCTGGCGTTTTTCCATAGGCTCCGCCCCCCTGACGAGCATCACAAA
AATCGACGCTCAAGTCAGAGGTGGCGAAACCCGACAGGACTATAAAGATACCAGGCGTTTCCCCCTGGAA
GCTCCCTCGTGCGCTCTCCTGTTCCGACCCTGCCGCTTACCGGATACCTGTCCGCCTTTCTCCCTTCGGG
AAGCGTGGCGCTTTCTCATAGCTCACGCTGTAGGTATCTCAGTTCGGTGTAGGTCGTTCGCTCCAAGCTG
GGCTGTGTGCACGAACCCCCCGTTCAGCCCGACCGCTGCGCCTTATCCGGTAACTATCGTCTTGAGTCCA
ACCCGGTAAGACACGACTTATCGCCACTGGCAGCAGCCACTGGTAACAGGATTAGCAGAGCGAGGTATGT
AGGCGGTGCTACAGAGTTCTTGAAGTGGTGGCCTAACTACGGCTACACTAGAAGAACAGTATTTGGTATC
TGCGCTCTGCTGAAGCCAGTTACCTTCGGAAAAAGAGTTGGTAGCTCTTGATCCGGCAAACAAACCACCG
CTGGTAGCGGTGGTTTTTTTGTTTGCAAGCAGCAGATTACGCGCAGAAAAAAAGGATCTCAAGAAGATCC
TTTGATCTTTTCTACGGGGTCTGACGCTCAGTGGAACGAAAACTCACGTTAAGGGATTTTGGTCATGAGA
TTATCAAAAAGGATCTTCACCTAGATCCTTTTAAATTAAAAATGAAGTTTTAAATCAATCTAAAGTATAT
ATGAGTAAACTTGGTCTGACAGTTACCAATGCTTAATCAGTGAGGCACCTATCTCAGCGATCTGTCTATT
TCGTTCATCCATAGTTGCCTGACTCCCCGTCGTGTAGATAACTACGATACGGGAGGGCTTACCATCTGGC
CCCAGTGCTGCAATGATACCGCGAGACCCACGCTCACCGGCTCCAGATTTATCAGCAATAAACCAGCCAG
CCGGAAGGGCCGAGCGCAGAAGTGGTCCTGCAACTTTATCCGCCTCCATCCAGTCTATTAATTGTTGCCG
GGAAGCTAGAGTAAGTAGTTCGCCAGTTAATAGTTTGCGCAACGTTGTTGCCATTGCTACAGGCATCGTG
GTGTCACGCTCGTCGTTTGGTATGGCTTCATTCAGCTCCGGTTCCCAACGATCAAGGCGAGTTACATGAT
CCCCCATGTTGTGCAAAAAAGCGGTTAGCTCCTTCGGTCCTCCGATCGTTGTCAGAAGTAAGTTGGCCGC
AGTGTTATCACTCATGGTTATGGCAGCACTGCATAATTCTCTTACTGTCATGCCATCCGTAAGATGCTTT
TCTGTGACTGGTGAGTACTCAACCAAGTCATTCTGAGAATAGTGTATGCGGCGACCGAGTTGCTCTTGCC
CGGCGTCAATACGGGATAATACCGCGCCACATAGCAGAACTTTAAAAGTGCTCATCATTGGAAAACGTTC
TTCGGGGCGAAAACTCTCAAGGATCTTACCGCTGTTGAGATCCAGTTCGATGTAACCCACTCGTGCACCC
AACTGATCTTCAGCATCTTTTACTTTCACCAGCGTTTCTGGGTGAGCAAAAACAGGAAGGCAAAATGCCG
CAAAAAAGGGAATAAGGGCGACACGGAAATGTTGAATACTCATACTCTTCCTTTTTCAATATTATTGAAG
CATTTATCAGGGTTATTGTCTCATGAGCGGATACATATTTGAATGTATTTAGAAAAATAAACAAATAGGG
GTTCCGCGCACATTTCCCCGAAAAGTGCCACCTGACGTCGACATTGATTATTGACTAGTTATTAATAGTA
ATCAATTACGGGGTCATTAGTTCATAGCCCATATATGGAGTTCCGCGTTACATAACTTACGGTAAATGGC
CCGCCTGGCTGACCGCCCAACGACCCCCGCCCATTGACGTCAATAATGACGTATGTTCCCATAGTAACGC
CAATAGGGACTTTCCATTGACGTCAATGGGTGGAGTATTTACGGTAAACTGCCCACTTGGCAGTACATCA
AGTGTATCATATGCCAAGTACGCCCCCTATTGACGTCAATGACGGTAAATGGCCCGCCTGGCATTATGCC
CAGTACATGACCTTATGGGACTTTCCTACTTGGCAGTACATCTACGTATTAGTCATCGCTATTACCATGG
TCGAGGTGAGCCCCACGTTCTGCTTCACTCTCCCCATCTCCCCCCCCTCCCCACCCCCAATTTTGTATTT
ATTTATTTTTTAATTATTTTGTGCAGCGATGGGGGCGGGGGGGGGGGGGGGCGAGGCGGAGAGGTGCGGC
GGCAGCCAATCAGAGCGGCGCGCTCCGAAAGTTTCCTTTTATGGCGAGGCGGCGGCGGCGGCGGCCCTAT
AAAAAGCGAAGCGCGCGGCGGGCGGGAGTCGCTGCGCGCTGCCTTCGCCCCGTGCCCCGCTCCGCCGCCG
CCTCGCGCCGCCCGCCCCGGCTCTGACTGACCGCGTTACTCCCACAGGTGAGCGGGCGGGACGGCCCTTC
TCCTCCGGGCTGTAATTAGCGCTTGGTTTAATGACGGCTTGTTTCTTTTCTGTGGCTGCGTGAAAGCCTT
GAGGGGCTCCGGGAGGGCCCTTTGTGCGGGGGGAGCGGCTCGGGGGGTGCGTGCGTGTGTGTGTGCGTGG
GGAGCGCCGCGTGCGGCTCCGCGCTGCCCGGCGGCTGTGAGCGCTGCGGGCGCGGCGCGGGGCTTTGTGC
GCTCCGCAGTGTGCGCGAGGGGAGCGCGGCCGGGGGCGGTGCCCCGCGGTGCGGGGGGGGCTGCGAGGGG
AACAAAGGCTGCGTGCGGGGTGTGTGCGTGGGGGGGTGAGCAGGGGGTGTGGGCGCGTCGGTCGGGCTGC
AACCCCCCCTGCACCCCCCTCCCCGAGTTGCTGAGCACGGCCCGGCTTCGGGTGCGGGGCTCCGTACGGG
GCGTGGCGCGGGGCTCGCCGTGCCGGGCGGGGGGTGGCGGCAGGTGGGGGTGCCGGGCGGGGCGGGGCCG
CCTCGGGCCGGGGAGGGCTCGGGGGAGGGGCGCGGCGGCCCCCGGAGCGCCGGCGGCTGTCGAGGCGCGG
CGAGCCGCAGCCATTGCCTTTTATGGTAATCGTGCGAGAGGGCGCAGGGACTTCCTTTGTCCCAAATCTG
TGCGGAGCCGAAATCTGGGAGGCGCCGCCGCACCCCCTCTAGCGGGCGCGGGGCGAAGCGGTGCGGCGCC
GGCAGGAAGGAAATGGGCGGGGAGGGCCTTCGTGCGTCGCCGCGCCGCCGTCCCCTTCTCCCTCTCCAGC
CTCGGGGCTGTCCGCGGGGGGACGGCTGCCTTCGGGGGGGACGGGGCAGGGCGGGGTTCGGCTTCTGGCG
TGTGACCGGCGGCTCTAGAGCCTCTGCTAACCATGTTCATGCCTTCTTCTTTTTCCTACAGCTCCTGGGC
AACGTGCTGGTTATTGTGCTGTCTCATCATTTTGGCAAAGAATTCCTCGAGGAATTCACTCCTCAGGTGC
AGGCTGCCTATCAGAAGGTGGTGGCTGGTG
