Features (pLannotate 1.2.2; 2 found; start..end, strand, type, name):
    682..1563    +  CDS            HaloTag®: modified bacterial dehalogenase that forms covalent bonds with chloroalkane derivatives
   1561..1851    +  CDS            Kcnb1 (fragment): KCNB1_RAT - Experimental evidence at protein level: Swiss-Prot protein existence level 1. Voltage-gated potassium channel that mediates transmembrane potassium transport in excitable membranes, primarily in the brain, but also in the pancreas and cardiovascular system. Contributes to the regulation of the action potential (AP) repolarization, duration and frequency of repetitive AP firing in neurons, muscle cells and endocrine cells and plays a role in homeostatic attenuation of electrical excitability throughout the brain (PubMed:10024359, PubMed:10618149, PubMed:12451110, PubMed:17379638, Pu
>Addgene plasmid #172910 | pGP-pcDNA3.1 Puro-CAG-Voltron2-ST | depositor full sequence | sequence record 349916 | Author Sequence
ATGGCTGACGTGGAAACCGAGACCGGCATGATTGCACAGTGGATTGTCTTTGCTATTATGGCTGCTGCTG
CTATTGCTTTTGGAGTGGCTGTGCACTTTCGGCCTTCAGAGCTGAAGAGCGCATACTATATCAACATTGC
CATCTGCACTATCGCCGCTACCGCTTACTATGCAATGGCCGTGAACTACCAGGACCTGACAATGAATGGT
GAAAGGCAGGTGGTCTACGCAAGATATATTAACTGGGTGCTGACCACACCACTGCTCCTGCTCGATCTCA
TCGTCATGACCAAGATGGGCGGAGTGATGATTTCTTGGGTCATCGGCGCAGACATTTTCATGATCGTGTT
TGGTATTCTGGGCGACTTCGAGGATGAACACAAGTTCAAATGGGTGTACTTTATCGCTGGATGTGTGATG
CAGGCAGTCCTGACATACGGGATGTATAACGCCACTTGGAAAGACGATCTGAAGAAAAGCCCCGAGTACC
ATAGCTCCTATGTCAGTCTGCTCGTCTTCCTGTCAATCCTCTGGGTGTTTTATCCTGTCGTGTGGGCTTT
CGGGTCTGGTAGTGGCGTGCTGTCCGTCGACAATGAGGCCATTCTCATGGGAATCCTGGATGTGCTCGCT
AAGCCACTGTTTGGAATGGGGTGCCTCATTGCCCATGAGACTATCTTCAAGATCGGTACCGGCTTTCCAT
TCGACCCCCATTATGTGGAAGTCCTGGGCGAGCGCATGCACTACGTCGATGTTGGTCCGCGCGATGGCAC
CCCTGTGCTGTTCCTGCACGGTAACCCGACCTCCTCCTACGTGTGGCGCAACATCATCCCGCATGTTGCA
CCGACCCATCGCTGCATTGCTCCAGACCTGATCGGTATGGGCAAATCCGACAAACCAGACCTGGGTTATT
TCTTCGACGACCACGTCCGCTTCATGGATGCCTTCATCGAAGCCCTGGGTCTGGAAGAGGTCGTCCTGGT
CATTCACGACTGGGGCTCCGCTCTGGGTTTCCACTGGGCCAAGCGCAATCCAGAGCGCGTCAAAGGTATT
GCATTTATGGAGTTCATCCACCCTATCCCGACCTGGGACGAATGGCCAGAATTTGCCCGCGAGACCTTCC
AGGCCTTCCGCACCACCGACGTCGGCCGCAAGCTGATCATCGATCAGAACGTTTTTATCGAGGGTACGCT
GCCGATGGGTGTCGTCCGCCCGCTGACTGAAGTCGAGATGGACCATTACCGCGAGCCGTTCCTGAATCCT
GTTGACCGCGAGCCACTGTGGCGCTTCCCAAACGAGCTGCCAATCGCCGGTGAGCCAGCGAACATCGTCG
CGCTGGTCGAAGAATACATGGACTGGCTGCACCAGTCCCCTGTCCCGAAGCTGCTGTTCTGGGGCACCCC
AGGCGTTCTGATCCCACCGGCCGAAGCCGCTCGCCTGGCCAAAAGCCTGCCTAACTGCAAGGCTGTGGAC
ATCGGCCCGGGTCTGAATCTGCTGCAAGAAGACAACCCGGACCTGATCGGCAGCGAGATCGCGCGCTGGC
TGTCGACGCTCGAGATTTCCGGCGAGCCAACCACTAAGAGCAGGATCACCAGCGAGGGCGAGTACATCCC
CCTGGACCAGATCGACATCAACGTGTTCTGCTACGAGAACGAGGTGCAAAGTCAGCCTATCCTGAACACA
AAGGAAATGGCTCCACAGTCTAAGCCTCCCGAAGAGCTTGAGATGTCCAGTATGCCAAGTCCCGTGGCTC
CCCTCCCTGCCAGGACTGAAGGAGTGATTGACATGAGGAGTATGTCATCTATTGATAGCTTCATCTCTTG
CGCAACAGATTTCCCCGAGGCTACTCGATTCTAA
